>Addgene plasmid #198289 | pAWP78-PVCpnf_pvc13-Ad5Knob | addgene full sequence | sequence record 388729 | Addgene NGS Result
GAACGTGAAGGTGATCGGCTCGCCGATAGGGGTGCGCTTCGCGTACTCCAACACCTGCTGCCACACCAGT
TCGTCATCGTCGGCCCGCAGCTCGACGCCGGTGTAGGTGATCTTCACGTCCTTGTTGACGTGGAAAATGA
CCTTGTTTTGCAGCGCCTCGCGCGGGATTTTCTTGTTGCGCGTGGTGAACAGGGCAGAGCGGGCCGTGTC
GTTTGGCATCGCTCGCATCGTGTCCGGCCACGGCGCAATATCGAACAAGGAAAGCTGCATTTCCTTGATC
TGCTGCTTCGTGTGTTTCAGCAACGCGGCCTGCTTGGCCTCGCTGACCTGTTTTGCCAGGTCCTCGCCGG
CGGTTTTTCGCTTCTTGGTCGTCATAGTTCCTCGCGTGTCGATGGTCATCGACTTCGCCAAACCTGCCGC
CTCCTGTTCGAGACGACGCGAACGCTCCACGGCGGCCGATGGCGCGGGCAGGGCAGGGGGAGCCAGTTGC
ACGCTGTCGCGCTCGATCTTGGCCGTAGCTTGCTGGACCATCGAGCCGACGGACTGGAAGGTTTCGCGGG
GCGCACGCATGACGGTGCGGCTTGCGATGGTTTCGGCATCCTCGGCGGAAAACCCCGCGTCGATCAGTTC
TTGCCTGTATGCCTTCCGGTCAAACGTCCGATTCATTCACCCTCCTTGCGGGATTGCCCCGACTCACGCC
GGGGCAATGTGCCCTTATTCCTGATTTGACCCGCCTGGTGCCTTGGTGTCCAGATAATCCACCTTATCGG
CAATGAAGTCGGTCCCGTAGACCGTCTGGCCGTCCTTCTCGTACTTGGTATTCCGAATCTTGCCCTGCAC
GAATACCAGCTCCGCGAAGTCGCTCTTCTTGATGGAGCGCATGGGGACGTGCTTGGCAATCACGCGCACC
CCCCGGCCGTTTTAGCGGCTAAAAAAGTCATGGCTCTGCCCTCGGGCGGACCACGCCCATCATGACCTTG
CCAAGCTCGTCCTGCTTCTCTTCGATCTTCGCCAGCAGGGCGAGGATCGTGGCATCACCGAACCGCGCCG
TGCGCGGGTCGTCGGTGAGCCAGAGTTTCAGCAGGCCGCCCAGGCGGCCCAGGTCGCCATTGATGCGGGC
CAGCTCGCGGACGTGCTCATAGTCCACGACGCCCGTGATTTTGTAGCCCTGGCCGACGGCCAGCAGGTAG
GCCTACAGGCTCATGCCGGCCGCCGCCGCCTTTTCCTCAATCGCTCTTCGTTCGTCTGGAAGGCAGTACA
CCTTGATAGGTGGGCTGCCCTTCCTGGTTGGCTTGGTTTCATCAGCCATCCGCTTGCCCTCATCTGTTAC
GCCGGCGGTAGCCGGCCAGCCTCGCAGAGCAGGATTCCCGTTGAGCACCGCCAGGTGCGAATAAGGGACA
GTGAAGAAGGAACACCCGCTCGCGGGTGGGCCTACTTCACCTATCCTGCCCGGCTGACGCCGTTGGATAC
ACCAAGGAAAGTCTACACGAACCCTTTGGCAAAATCCTGTATATCGTGCGAAAAAGGATGGATATACCGA
AAAAATCGCTATAATGACCCCGAAGCAGGGTTATGCAGCGGAAAAGATCCGTCGACCCTTTCCGACGCTC
ACCGGGCTGGTTGCCCTCGCCGCTGGGCTGGCGGCCGTCTATGGCCCTGCAAACGCGCCAGAAACGCCGT
CGAAGCCGTGTGCGAGACACCGCGGCCGCCGGCGTTGTGGATACCTCGCGGAAAACTTGGCCCTCACTGA
CAGATGAGGGGCGGACGTTGACACTTGAGGGGCCGACTCACCCGGCGCGGCGTTGACAGATGAGGGGCAG
GCTCGATTTCGGCCGGCGACGTGGAGCTGGCCAGCCTCGCAAATCGGCGAAAACGCCTGATTTTACGCGA
GTTTCCCACAGATGATGTGGACAAGCCTGGGGATAAGTGCCCTGCGGTATTGACACTTGAGGGGCGCGAC
TACTGACAGATGAGGGGCGCGATCCTTGACACTTGAGGGGCAGAGTGCTGACAGATGAGGGGCGCACCTA
TTGACATTTGAGGGGCTGTCCACAGGCAGAAAATCCAGCATTTGCAAGGGTTTCCGCCCGTTTTTCGGCC
ACCGCTAACCTGTCTTTTAACCTGCTTTTAAACCAATATTTATAAACCTTGTTTTTAACCAGGGCTGCGC
CCTGTGCGCGTGACCGCGCACGCCGAAGGGGGGTGCCCCCCCTTCTCGAACCCTCCCGGCCCGCTAACGC
GGGCCTCCCATCCCCCCAGGGGCTGCGCCCCTCGGCCGCGAACGGCCTCACCCCAAAAATGGCAGCCAAG
CTGACCCGCTAGGGACGTGAAGTCGATTCCTTCGATGGTTAGCAATCAAAGACTCAGAGTGCTGTCTGGA
GCGTGAATCTAACGGTACGTATCTCGATTGCTCGGTCGCTATTCGCACTCTGCGAAAGTTCGTACCGCTC
ATTCACTAGGTTGCGAATCATGACCAAAATCCCTTAACGTGAGTTTTCGTTCCACTGAGCGTCAGACCCC
GTAGAAAAGATCAAAGGATCTTCTTGAGATCCTTTTTTTCTGCGCGTAATCTGCTGCTTGCAAACAAAAA
AACCACCGCTACCAGCGGTGGTTTGTTTGCCGGATCAAGAGCTACCAACTCTTTTTCCGAAGGTAACTGG
CTTCAGCAGAGCGCAGATACCAAATACTGTYCTTCTAGTGTAGCCGTAGTTAGGCCACCACTTCAAGAAC
TCTGTAGCACCGCCTACATACCTCGCTCTGCTAATCCTGTTACCAGTGGCTGCTGCCAGTGGYGATAAGT
CGTGTCTTACCGGGTTGGACTCAAGACGATAGTTACCGGATAAGGCGCAGCGGTCGGGCTGAACGGGGGG
TTCGTGCACACAGCCCAGCTTGGAGCGAACGACCTACACCGAACTGAGATACCTACAGCGTGAGCTATGA
GAAAGCGCCACGCTTCCCGAAGGGAGAAAGGCGGACAGGTATCCGGTAAGCGGCAGGGTCGGAACAGGAG
AGCGCACGAGGGAGCTTCCAGGGGGAAACGCCTGGTATCTTTATAGTCCTGTCGGGTTTCGCCACCTCTG
ACTTGAGCGTCGATTTTTGTGATGCTCGTCAGGGGGGCGGAGCCTATGGAAAAACGCCAGCAACGCGGCC
TTTTTACGGTTCCTGGCCTTTTGCTGGCCTTTTGCTCACATGTTCTTTCCTGCGTTATCCCCTGATTCTG
TGGATAACCGTATTACCGCCTTTGAGTGAGCTGTCGCGAATGCATCTAGATATAATTACATCTTCATCAT
TCGGTATTTTAAATGACATATATCCTCCTTCCGAATAGTTTTAATGGTGATGTTCGATTGGACAGTGTTT
TCCATTATTAAAATTTTAAGTATCACATCATGTTTAATGAAGGATTGATGTTTATTAGAATATTCATAAT
AGCTTTGTCTTTGCCTCTATGTAAATGAAATTGCATAAAAAGCAAATTGCATTATTGGCAATGTACTTAT
TCTGGATTTTTCGGCACGATAAATTATTGGTGTAAGTTTTATATCATGAGTAAAAATTCGGAATGATATT
CCTGTCATTTTGTGGCGGTAGCGTTACTCAAGATATTATCCTACATCATATGTTGATTATTGTAATCAAT
CGAGCTATTTTTTGTCTAAAAAGGGGCTTTTATGTCTACAAGTACATCTCAAATTGCGGTTGAATATCCT
ATTCCTGTCTATCGCTTTATTGTTTCTGTCGGAGATGAGAAAATTCCATTTAATAGTGTTTCAGGATTAG
ATATTAGTTATGACACCATTGAATACCGAGATGGTGTTGGTAATTGGTTCAAAATGCCGGGTCAGAGTCA
GAGCACTAATATCACCTTGCGTAAAGGCGTTTTCCCGGGGAAAACAGAACTGTTTGATTGGATTAACTCT
ATTCAGCTTAATCAGGTAGAGAAAAAGGATATTACCATCAGTTTAACTAATGATGCAGGTACCGAATTAT
TAATGACCTGGAATGTTTCTAATGCTTTTCCCACTTCATTGACTTCACCTTCATTTGATGCCACCAGTAA
TGATATTGCAGTACAGGAAATTACGCTGATGGCAGATCGGGTGATTATGCAGGCTGTTTGAAGCATTGAT
ATTTAATCATCTCATATAAGGGAACTTTTATGACAACCGTTACCAGTTATCCTGGCGTTTATATTGAAGA
ATTAAATAGCCTGGCCTTGTCAGTTTCAAATAGCGCCACAGCGGTTCCTGTTTTTGCTGTGGACGAACAA
AACCAATATATTAGTGAAGATAATGCAATCCGTATTAATTCGTGGATGGATTATCTTAATCTGATTGGCA
ATTTTAATAATGAAGACAAATTAGATGTTTCTGTGCGTGCTTATTTTGCCAATGGAGGTGGATATTGTTA
TCTCGTCAAAACAACGAGTTTAGAAAAAATTATTCCAACCTTGGATGATGTAACCTTATTGGTTGCTGCG
GGCGAAGATATTAAAACGACAGTAGATGTTTTATGTCAGCCAGGAAAAGGGTTATTCGCAGTCTTTGATG
GCCCTGAAACAGAGTTGACTATCAACGGTGCGGAAGAGGCAAAACAAGCCTATACCGCCACACCATTCGC
TGCGGTTTATTATCCTTGGTTGAAAGCGGATTGGGCTAACATAGATATTCCACCCAGTGCAGTGATGGCG
GGAGTTTATGCATCGGTGGATTTATCCCGTGGTGTATGGAAAGCGCCTGCCAATGTTGCGTTGAAAGGGG
GCCTGGAACCTAAATTTTTAGTCACGGATGAATTGCAGGGTGAATATAACACTGGCCGCGCTATCAATAT
GATTCGTAATTTCAGTAACACAGGTACTACGGTTTGGGGTGCAAGAACCCTGGAAGATAAAGACAATTGG
CGTTATGTTCCAGTGCGACGCTTGTTTAATTCTGTGGAGCGGGATATCAAGCGTGCCATGAGCTTTGCTA
TGTTCGAGCCTAATAATCAGCCTACTTGGGAGCGGGTACGGGCGGCGATTAGCAACTACCTTTATAGCCT
GTGGCAACAGGGGGGATTAGCTGGCAGCAAAGAAGAAGACGCTTATTTTGTGCAAATTGGTAAAGGTATA
ACGATGACACAGGAGCAGATTGATGCAGGGCAAATGATTGTTAAAGTCGGTTTGGCTGCTGTACGGCCTG
CGGAATTTATCATTCTCCAGTTTACGCAAGATGTAGAACAGCGTTAATCATATGATTATGAGGAGTTATC
ATGTCTGCTATTCTGAAAGCGCCTGGCGTTTATATTGAAGAAGACGCTTCCCTAGCGTTGTCTGTCAGTA
ACAGCGCGACTGCCGTGCCTGTTTTTATCGGAAAATTTACTCCGACAGTGGTTGATTCAATCCAAGTCTG
TACCCGTATCAGCAACTGGCTTGAATTCACTTCCTCTTTTTCCCTAGCTCCAACAGTTGAGATTGTTGTC
CAATCTAACACTGAATCTGAATCTGAATCTGAAACTTACCACTATATTGAGACAATCAATCTATCTCCAG
CTGTGGAAGCATTGCGACTCTATTTTCAAAATGGCGGAGGAGCTTGCTATATCTACCCATTAAATGATGC
TGAAGATGAATTGGTTCTGGCGGCCATACCAGAAGTCATTGAACAGAAAGGTGATATTACTCTGTTGGTT
TGCCCGGAACTCGATCTGGATTACAAAACTAAGATCTATGGCGCAGTGAGCTCACTGTTGAATGATAACA
AAGTGGGCTATTTCCTGATTGCGGATAGCAATGATGGAGAATCTGTGTCAGGAGTATGGAATAGTGCTAA
GGCCGCCGCCTATTATCCCCAGTTGGAAACTAACCTAAAATTTTCCACGTTGCCTGGGGATAAGGACATT
CGTATCAGCGGTTATCAGGATGATGATGAAACACATAAACCGAAAAACTTGGATGAGCTCAGGACAATCA
ACGAGGCGTTGGCACAGGATATTGATGCAAGATTGCTCGAGGAGAAACAACGTGCTGTCATCATTCCGCC
AAGTGCTGCCATTGCGGGCATTTATTGCCAAACGGATAATCGTCGCGGTGTTTGGAAAGCGCCAGCCAAC
GTTGCGCTCACAGGGATCGGGAGTTTGCTTGATAAGGTAGACGATGAACGGCAGGGAGAGATGAATGACA
AGGGAATCAATGTCATCCGTTCATTTACCGACCGTGGTTTTATGGTCTGGGGAGCCCGTACTTGTGTGGA
CGCTGCCAACATCAGCTGGCGTTATATTCCTGTTCGTCGCCTGTTCAATTCCGTTGAACGAGATATCCGC
CAGGCGCTACGCGCTGTGTTGTTTGAAACTAATAGTCAGCCTACCTGGGTACGTGCTAAGGCTGCCGTTG
ATCAATATCTTTATACCCTTTGGCAGAAAAATGCATTGATGGGTGCTCGCCCGGAAGAAGCTTATTTTGT
GCAAATTGGTCAGGATATCACCATGTCCGAGGCTGATATTAAACAGGGTAAGATGATCATGACTGTTGGT
TTGGCAGCAGTGCGGCCAGCTGAGTTCATCATTCTGCAATTTACGCAGGATGTTGTTCAGTAATCTCCAT
GACTAAACGCCAGGCACTGTATTGACAGTGCCTACTCTAACCATCTTGGAGGAGGTGATGATGATGGAGA
GACTCCAACCGGGTGTGACTTTAACAGAAAGTATAATCACGATGGGTCAGCAAGAGATACCCAGTGCTGT
GCCGGTGTTTATTGGTTACACCGTTCGTTATCCGGAACAATCGGAAGCATCAGTCCGTATCGACAGTTTG
GCCGAGTATACCAGCCTGTTTGGTGACGACCATGTGATGATGTTTGCTGTCAGGCACTATTTTGATAATG
GCGGGCAACAGGCATTTGTTTTACCCCTGAAGGACAATATGCCATCAGTGGAGATGACCACAGCTGAAGC
GGAAAATCTGATAGCCGCATTGCGCTCTGCTACGGTTAGCGAAGCCATTGGTGGGCATAGTCAGATTACA
CTGATTTTGGTACCGGATATGGCTCGGCTTAATGACAGTGATATTGATGACTCCTCAACCCAGGTAAGCC
TGTGGTCCCAAGGCTGGGAGGCGCTGCTGCAATTGAGTCAGGTTAGGCCCAACCTCTTTGTGCTGTTAGA
TGCGCCGGATAATGTTGAACAGGCGCAGAAGTGTATGACAACGCTATCGTCAGATTATCGTCAATGGGGG
GCAGCATATTGGCCTCGTCTGGAAACTACCTATCAGAAAGAAATATCTGGCAAGGACAATGAATCTCAGG
GAATTTTCCAGGGGACTGTTCTGTCACCCACAGCCGCGGTCGCAGCGGTAATTCAACGCACGGATAACGA
CGCGGGTGTTTGGAAAGCACCGGCCAATATTGCCTTATCCCAGGTTATTCGACCTGTTAAATCTTATCTT
CAGGGAAGTGTACTGTTTAACAGCAGCGGCACTTCGCTCAATGTGATCCGCAGTTTCCCAGGTAAGGGCA
TACGGGTATGGGGATGCCGCACTCTGGAAAACACGGATAATACGCAGTGGCGCTATCTGCAAACACGTCG
GCTGGTTTCCTATGTAACAGCGCATTTGACCCAATTGGCTCGCATGTATGTCTTCGAGCCAAATAATGAA
CTTACCTGGATGAAGTTAAAAGGACAAAGTTACAACTGGTTACGGCAATTATGGTTGCAGGGTGGCTTGT
ATGGTTCACAGGAGGATGAGGCATTTAACATTCTGTTAGGCGTAAACGAGACGATGACTGAGGATGATGT
TCGTGCAGGAAAAATGATCATGAAAGTTGAGTTGGCTGTGTTGTTTCCTGCCGAATTTATTGAGATCAGT
TTGGTGTTTAATACCCAAACAGAGGCGCTGTCTTAAGAAGGAAAAAGTACGATGAACGATTATTACACAC
CCGTGGTATCCCATCGTTTTATGGCGAGTTTTATTTTTAACCGCATTCCCGATCCGCTGGATATTCGTTT
TCAGCGTATCTCTGGCCTTAGTCGGGAACTACAGGTGACTCAGTACAGTGAGGGAGGAGAAAATGCCCGT
AATAACTATTTAGCTGAGAAAATCCAACACGGTACGTTGACTTTGGAACGGGGCGTGATGACAGTCTCGC
CATTGACCTGGATGTTTGATCGGGTATTGAGTGGTGAAAAAATCGCTTATGCCGATGTGGTGGTGATGCT
ACTGAATGAAAATTCACTGCCATTGTCCAGTTGGACGTTGAGCAATGCGCTGCCGGTACGCTGGCAAACC
AGCGACTTTGACGCTAACAGCAATGCCATATTGGTGAATACCCTTGAATTGCGTTACCAGGATATGCGCT
GGCTTGGAGTCAAAATATGACAGTAGAAATCAGAGAGTTACTTATCCAGGCAAAGGTAGTGCCATCAACA
CGACCGACTGAATCAGAACGGCAAAACCATTCTTTGATACAGGAAAGTCTGGATGAGGCGACTTGGGTGG
AAACGATAAAACGCGAAGTGTTGGCCGCATTACGCGATGAGGAAGGGTGGCGTCCATGAGTCTGATTGAA
CGTGGTTTAGCTAAGCTGACAATTAATGCTTATAAGGATAGGGAAGGGAAGATACGGGCAGGAACGTTGC
AGGCCATGTATAACCCTGACTCCTTGCAACTGGATTACCAAACGGATTATCAGCAATCCCAAGCGATTAA
TAGCGAAAAGCAAAGTAGCATTTATGTACAGGCCAAGCCCGCAGGGTTATCACTTGAATTAATTTTTGAT
GCCACGATGCCGGGTAACAAAACCCCCATTGAAGAGCAGCTCATGCAGCTCAAGCAACTGTGCAGTGTGG
ATGCAACCAGTAACGAGACGCGATTCCTGCAAGTTAAATGGGGCAAAATGCGTTGGGAAAGTCGGGGTTA
CTTTGCTGGCAGGGCCAAGAGTTTGTCTGTGAATTACACTTTGTTTGATCGTGATGCGACTCCCTTGAGG
GTACGGGTAATATTGGCATTAGTGGCTGATGAAAGTCTGGTGTTGCAGGAGACTGAACAAAATCTGCAAT
CTCCGGCAAAAATCGCATTACGCATACAGGATGGGGTATCTCTGGCTCTGATGGCAGCCAGTACGGCATC
AACATTGTCAGGCGGTGTGGATTATCTGACGCTGGCCTGGCAAAACGGTCTGGATAATCTCAATGGGTTC
GTTCCGGGTGAAATATTGCAGGCCACCAGGGGAGACGAATCATGAGCCACCAACTGAAAATTATTGCAGA
TGGTAAGGCACTGTCACTTTTGGCCGCGGTAGATGTGGACACCTGTTATCGGGTTAACAGTATACCTTCT
GCGACATTGAAACTGAGCGTACCGGATAGGCCACTCTCTTCTTTCAGTCAGACGGATGTTCAGACAGAAC
TGGCCCACTGTCAGGTAGGGAAAACCCTGCGTCTGGAATTGATTGATGGTAGCAAAAAATGGGTGCTGTT
TAATGGTCTTATTACCCGTAAGGCTCTGAGAATTAAGAATAAGCAATTATTGCTCACTCTGGTTGTCAAG
CATCGGTTGCAACTGATGGTGGATACCCAGCATTCACAGCTGTTTAAAGACAAAAGCGAAAAAGCGATCT
TAAGCACGCTATTGAATCAGACCGGAATCAATGCTCGCTTCGGAAAGATAGCGGCGTTAGATCAAAAGCA
TGAACAGATGGTGCAATTTCGTTGTTCAGACTGGCATTTTCTGTTGTGCCGACTGTCGGCAACCGGTGCA
TGGTTGTTACCTGCCATAGAAGACGTTCAGTTTGTTCAACCTGATGCTCTGAAATCAAACTCAGCCTATA
CCTTGAAGAGCAGGGGGGATGAGAACAAAGACATCGTTGTCAAGGATGCTTACTGGCAGTTTGACAATCA
AATCAACCCCGCTTTGCTGGAAGTCAGTGGCTGGGATATCAGTAAGCAGCAGGTACAATCAGGCGGTCGC
TACGGAAAAATCGCGTTGGGTAAGGCGGCACTCTCTCCTGATGGATTGGCATCCCTTAATAAAACGGGTT
GGGACATTTGTTATAGCAGTCCGTTAACAACCCAGGAAAGCGGTTATCTGGCACAGGGATTATTGCTTAA
CCAGCGCATTTCTGGGGTGACAGGAGAATTTTTGCTCAAAGGAGATGGGCGTTACCAGTTGGGAGACAAC
ATTCAGCTGACTGGATTTGGTTCACAGTTAGATGGTACGGCAAGCATTACTGAGGTTCGCCACCGTCTTA
ATCGGCGAATTGATTGGGAAACCACGGTGAGCATTGGTTTACAACATGAATATTTGCCGATATTACCTGA
TGCTCCCGAACTACATATTGCGACAGTAGCGAAATATCAGCAGGACAGTGCGGTGTTAAACCGTATCCCC
ATTATTCTGCCGGTACTGAATCGTCCCAATGAATTTTTGTGGGCCAGATTGGGGAAACCTTATGCTAGCC
ATGAAAGCGGTTTCTGTTTTTACCCAGAGCCAGGTGACGAAGTTATTATTGGTTTTTTTGAAAATGATCC
GCGTTATCCAGTTATTTTAGGTGCTATGCATAATCCGAAAAATAAGGCCCCTTTTGAACCAACCCAAGAT
AATAGGGAAAAAGTATTGATCGTTAAAAAAGGTGAAGCGCAACAACAATTAGTCATTGATGGCAAAGAGA
AAATGATCCGAATTAATGCGGGTGAAAATCAAATAATGCTTCAGCAAGATAAAGACATTTCTCTGTCAAC
GAAAAAAGAATTAACACTGAAAGCGCAGACAATGAATGCCACGATGGATAAATCATTGGCAATGTCCGGG
AAAAACAGTGTTGAAATCAAAGGCGCAAAAATTAATCTTACCCAATGAAAGGTGACGATGAATGGAAAAT
CAAATACTGACACAACTCTATGGTCGTGGTTGGGCTTTTCCTCCGGTCTTTTCCCTTGAAAAGGGGGTAG
AGATGGCTGAAGGGGCGGAAGATGTGAGACAAAGTTTGCAGATTCTGTTTAGTACTGAGCCGGGGGAACG
TCTTATGCGTGAAAATTATGGCTGCGGATTAAATGATTTTATGTTTGAAAATATCCGCAATGAACTTATT
GCTGAAATTGAATCCCATATCCATGACAACGTATTACGATATGAACCCCGGGCTGATATGACTGATATTC
AGGTTCGTCAATCCCCTGGCATGGGGAATACTTTGCAAGTGCAGGTCATGTATCGCCTGAGAGGGAGTGA
TATCAATCAACAAATCCAGGGAGTACTTGCACTGAGTGAAGGCCGGGTGACGGAGGTAGTATGAGTGAAG
CGATTGTGGTGGATGGTGACGTGTTACAGTTTGATCCCAACTTTGGCAATCGGCAGGTGACGGTTCCCAG
CCCAGGAAAAATTAGCGGCACAGGACATGCGCAGGTAAGTGGAAAAAAAGTGTGTATTCTGGGGGATGAG
AAACAGGTCAGGGTTTCTGCAACCTATATTACAACAACACATACTACGCCGGGAACAGGAACCATTACTA
TCAGTGCTCTGGATGCTGGCCAGCAGGCCCTTCAGTGTACCAGTGGGGCGGCTTTAATTATCAAGGGGCA
GCAATTTACGGCGATGTTTACGCCTGAATTGCCAGCCATGAATAATACAGTGACTCCGCCACAACCGGAT
GTTACGACACCTTCATCAGGAAAAGGACGTTTTATCACTCAACAAAATTTTGCTACCGTAAATTAGAGTA
TTGACTGAATTAAATAGAATTAACGAAGGTGTAAATAATTATTTATTTGCTGACGAATCGCTGTGACAAA
TAAACACAGGTGATGTTATGGAATTAAATGAGTTAACTAACAAATTGTCAAATTTGGTGCCAATGACCGA
TTTTAAATTAGATAATCGAGCCAGTTTGCAATTGCTTAAATATATTGAAGCGTATACGAAGATAATACCC
TTTAATTCTGGCGATAAATATTGGAATGACTTTTTCTTTATGTCAGGAAATACGCCAGAGAAACTTGCAA
AATTATATCAGAAAGAAATAGAACCCAATGGGGAGTTATTACCTCAGCAGGCTTTTTTGTTGGCGGTTTT
GCGTTTATTGGAAACACCAATATCCTTATTAAATGTATTACCTGCTGCTCATCGTGAGCTCTATTATCGG
GAGCTTTTAGGCTTGTCTTCCCATGCGGCACAGCCTGATCAGGTTGCTTTATCTATGGAACTGAATTCGA
CAGTGATGGAACAGCTGCTCCCTGAAGGAACCCTGTTTGAGGCTGGTCAGGATGAACAAGGCAATGCATT
GCAATATGCCCTGGATGCCAGTTTGCTGGCTAATCGTGGATATATCAGTGACTTGCGCTGGTTACGGAAT
GACGGGGAAAAGCAATGGGTTACTTCTGCTCCATGGGATTTACAGGCACAGGTGTCACTGCCGTCTGATG
GGATACGATTATTTGGTAAGACAAATAGTGATCAGCAGGTATTTGGTGGGGTGTTGATAACGTCATCACT
TCTGGCGATGGAAGCGGGGATAAGGAAGATCATTGTTACTTTTGAGCAGGAGATGAACACCCAAGAACTG
GTGGCACAGGTCAGCAGTGGAAATCAATGGCTAACATTGACGTCTGAGGTAAATAAGAAAGAGGTCACAC
TGACACTGTCAGACAAAGAACCGGCAATCAGTGCGCCAGAGGATCTGGATAATCTCTTTTTCACGCAACC
GGTACTCAGGCTACAGGGAAAGGATAGTCAGGCACTGCCGGAGGTGACGGGTATCAGCGTTTCGGAAAAG
GATGATACTAAGGATACCTCTTTTGAGATGTATCACTTAACACCATTTGGTTATAGCAGTGATATAGAGC
CATTGGAGGAAAATCCAGCGTTATATTTAGGCTTTACTGATGTAAAGCCAGGGCAAACACTGGCGCTGTA
TTGGAAATTAAAATCCCCGCAGCAACCAACCGTTTCCTGGTATTACCTGGATCAACATAATCAATGGGCT
GAATTGGATTCATGGGTCAGTGATGGAACCCAGAATCTGTATCAGGATGGTACTTGGCACGTTGAGTTGC
CTGTGGATGCATCCAATCAGGCAGAGCAGATGCCAGTTGGACGCTATTGGTTGCGGGCAGTGGTGGAGGT
ACCCGCTCATGAGGGGGCGTTGGGGAAGGCTCCTTGGCTATATGGTCTAATCTATAACGCCATGACGGCA
ACCTTGGTTAATGTAGATAGCATCAGTGACAGCCATTTCTTAACCCCTTTGCCTGCCAGCAGCATACAGC
GGCCCGTTGAACCCATCATTGTGTTGGCATCGGTCAACCAGCCTTGGGCATCATGGGGTGGACGTATACC
TGAATCCTACAGTGCCTTTTTTGAACGGATAGCTCAAAACCTGTCTCATCGAAACCGGTCCTTAACCTGG
GGAAATATGGTGACATTACTCAAAGAGCGTTATGTCAGCATCTTTGATGTTAAGTATCCAGGTAATGATG
AACTCACCAGAGTGCCAGCATTGGAGCAGCAGCAACTAACAGTGATTCCAGCAAACCGGTACAACGATAG
CGATGATTCTCTGCGTCCGGTACTGAATCCTGCTCGTCTGCAAGAGATGGCTGATTGGTTGCAGCAGAAA
GACTCTCCCTGGGCCTCTATTGAGGTCAGGAATCCAGAATACTTGGATGTGAAAATCCATTACGAGGTGA
TTTTTAAACCTGATGTGAACGAAGATTTTGGCTATCGCCAGCTACAGCAGCAACTGTGTGAGGTGTATAT
GCCTTGGAGCATAGATGAGCAGCGGCCCGTTGTATTGAATAACAGCATTAATTATTTCCAGTTGTTAGCC
ACTATTCAACAGCAACCGCTGGTTGAGCGAGTCACTCGTCTGACACTACATCGGGCTGATTCTTCTGATG
AGAGTGATGGTACAGCATCTGTGGAAGCCAAAGATAATGAAGTGCTTATTTTAGTCTGGGAAGAGGACGA
TAATCTGCAATACCGAGGAAATGACTATGAGTAATCAGGATGCACTGTTTCATAGCGTTAAAGACGATAT
TCACTTTGATACCTTGCTGGAACAAGCTCATCAGGTGATTGAAAAACAGGCTGAAAAACTGTGGAGTGAT
ACGGCAGAGCATGATCCGGGTATCACATTTTTGCAGGGAATCAGTTACGGTGTGTCAGATTTGGCTTACC
GACATACATTACCCCTGAAAGATTTACTGACTCCGGCGCCGGATGAGCAGCAGCAAGAGGGAATTTTTCC
TGCCGAATTTGGCCCGCATAATACACTGACTTGTGGGCCGGTGACAGCGGATGATTATCGCAAGGCATTG
TTAGATCTACACAGCAGCGACAGCCTGGATGGTACTCAGCAGGATGAGGGGGATTTTCTGTTCCGGAGTG
TGCAACTGGTGCGTGAACCGGAAAAACAGCGTTATACCTATTGGTATGATGCAACCAAGAGGGAATATAG
CTTTGTCAACAGTGAAGGGGCTAAAGAGTTTACCTTGCGGGGGAATTACTGGTTGTATCTGGAACCAACC
CGTTGGACTCAGGGTAATATTGCCGCTGCTACCAGACAACTGACAGAATTTTTGACTAAAAATCGCAATA
TTGGTGAATCTGTCAGCAACATTATCTGGCTACAACCGGTTGATCTGCCACTGTTGCTGGATGTTGAACT
GGATGATGATGTAGGTGCACAGGATGTCCCCGGTATTTTTGCGGCGGTGTATAGCACCGCAGAGCAGTAT
CTGATGCCTGGAGCACAGCGTTACCGTACGGAAGTACTGCAAAATGCTGGGATGAGCAATGATCAAATCT
TCGAAGGTCCATTATTGGAACATGGCTGGATACCAGAGCTGCCGGCAGCCCGTGATTATACTCAAAGGCT
CACTCTCAATCTTAGCCGGTTGGTAAATAGTCTGCTTGAGATTGAGGGCATTAAACATGTGAATCGTCTT
CGTCTGGATGATAGCTTCGATAAAACTGCTATTGAACCCGTTAAGGGGGATACCTGGTCGTGGTCGATCA
AAGAGGGCTATTATCCACGTCTTTGGGGAGAAGACCCACTTAACCAATTGGCGCAACAAAATGGCCCGCT
TAGGGTGATAGCCAAAGGAGGGATTAGCGTCAGTGTGAGTAAAGAGCAAATCCAGGCCAGTTTACCCAGT
CAATCACTGATTCAAAATGAGCCGGTAATATTGGCTTACGGCCAGCACCGTGACGTTGGCAGCTATTATC
CCGTCAGTGATACTTTGCCGCCTTGCTATGGACTACAACATTCTTTGTCTGAAAGTGAACACTTATTGCC
ACTTCATCAATTTATGTTGCCATTTGAACAATTATTGGCCTGTGGTTGTCAACAGATAGCCATGCTCCCG
CGGTTACTGGCTTTTCAGCGCGAAGGTTATGAGGTTTGGGGTGATCAGTGGCCCTTTAAGTCAGGCTCAG
TGAATGATGACGCCCATCAAGATTATGCCCCTGCATTAAAGGATTTGTTAGGACAGATTGCGCTGGATAG
TGATCATGAATTGGATATTATTAATTACTTGCTGGGTTACTTTGGCACACAGCGGGCACCGCGTACCTTT
ACGACACAACTCGATGATTTTCGTGCGGTCCAACAGGGTTATCTGGCCCAGCAACCGACATTGACTTACC
ACCGCTCCAATATTCGTATCGATCAGGTATCGTCGCTACAAAAACGTATTGCTGCTCGCATGGGGCTGGG
CGGTGAGTTGTTTAAACCTCAACCGGATCTGAGCCAACTGCCTTTTTATTTGATTGAACATCGAGCGTTG
CTGCCAGTCAAACCCAATAGTCAGTTTGATAAGGAACAGAAACCAGCCTCGGTGACAGAGGAGGGGGGCA
GCCAAACAGGTCAACATTATGTGGTCATTGAACAGAAGGGCATTGATGGCAAGCTGACACAGGGGCAAGT
GATCAATTTAATTCTGTATGAAGGAGAGCAGGGAGAAACCCAATTTACGATACGCGGTCAGATGGTATTC
AAAACCGAGGGGGATAAGTTTTGGTTGGATGTGAATAATAGTGCGCAACTGGAATATAATCTGGCGCGGG
TAATGACAGCAGCCAAGGCGAGTAAACTCTTTTGGCAAAACAGCCCGGTATGGATGGAGGATATGGGCTA
TCGTCTGGCCTATGCTAGTGACCAATCCTCATTGCCTGTGAATCAACGGCGCTTGACCCGCACAGTGCAA
ACTCCATTCCCGCCGATGGTTGTTGTAGGTAGCGAAATCACCCTGTTAAAGCAGGTGGGGATAGTCAATT
TAAAAAAAGCGGAGTCAGAAAAACTTTATGCAAAAGTTGTTAGCTTTGATCGCATTGAAGGGACCTTGAT
TATTGAGCGTTTGGGTAATTCCACTCTGGCTTTTCCTACCTCGGAAGAGGCGTGGCGGTATAGTTGGTAT
TTTTCGGGGGAGAAATATGAAAGGACTGACCGCTTTTCATTTGTGATTAGCGTAGTAGTGAACAGTGACT
TAATTAAATTGCCCGGTGTTGATCCCTATAAATTGGAAGAATGGGTGAAAGAAACGATTCTTACCGAATT
TCCAGCTCATATTTCTATGATTATCCATTGGATGGATCGGGAAGCCTTTTTAAATTTCGCCAATACCTAT
CAGCGTTGGCAAAATAATGGTACGCCACTGGGGGATGCGGCTTATTCCATTCTAGAAAGTTTGACACTTG
GTAAATTGCCATCTGCCTTAAAAGGTGTTGGCACAATGCGTATTGCCACATCTAGTCAAAGAGAAGAAGT
GGTGGGTAGTAATGGTGATCAATGGAATACAGATGGAATAACCCAGAATGAATTATTCTATGTTCCTAAA
GAGAGCTAGGAAAAATAAATATCTGCCACTAATGATGTTGAATTAAATATGTTTTCTGGAGTTAATCATG
AACGAAACTCGTTATAATGCAACTGTACAAGAACAACAAACATTATCTAATCCAAAAGCTGTTGGACCTG
ACATCGATAAATTAAAGGATAAATTTAAAGAGGGCAGTATTCCCCTGCAAACCGATTTCAATGAGTTAAT
TGATATTGCCGATATTGGACGTAAAGCCTGTGGTCAAGCGCCACAACAAAATGGCCCAGGAGAAGGATTG
AAATTGGCTGATGACGGTACGCTTAATTTAAAAATAGGCACTTTTTCCAATAAAGACTTTTCTCCATTAA
TATTAAAAGATGATGTTTTATCTGTAGATCTTGGTAGTGGTCTGACTAATGAAACCAATGGAATCTGTGT
CGGTCAGGGCGATGGTATTACAGTTAACACTAGCAATGTAGCTGTAAAACAAGGTAACGGAATTAGCGTT
ACTAGTAGTGGTGGTGTTGCCGTTAAAGTTAGTGCTAATAAGGGACTTAGCGTTGATAGTAGTGGTGTTG
CAGTTAAAGTTAATACTGATAAGGGAATTAGCGTTGATGGTAATGGTGTTGCAGTTAAAGTTAATACTAG
TAAAGGAATTAGCGTTGATAATACAGGTGTTGCAGTTATAGCTAATGCTAGTAAGGGAATTAGCGTTGAT
GGTAGTGGTGTTGCAGTTATAGCTAATACTAGTAAAGGAATTAGCGTTGATGGTAGTGGTGTTGCAGTTA
TAGCTAATACTAGTAAAGGAATTAGCGTTGATAATACAGGTGTTGCAGTTATAGCTAATGCTAGTAAGGG
AATTAGCGTTGATGGTAGTGGTGTTGCAGTTATAGCTAATACTAGTAAAGGAATTAGCGTTGATGGTAGT
GGTGTTGCAGTTATAGCTAATACTAGTAAAGGAATTAGCGTTGATAGTAGTGGTGTTGCAGTTAAAGTTA
AAGCTAATGGCGGAATTAAAGTAGATGCTAATGGTGTTGCAATTGATCCTAATAATGTACTCCCCAAGGG
AGTGATTGTAATGTTCTCTGGCAGTACTGCACCAACTGGTTGGGCGTTATGTGATGGCAATAATGGTACA
CCAAATTTAATCGATCGATTTATTTTAGGTGGGAAAGGGACTGATATTAATGGAGTGAGTACTAATACAG
CTTCAGGTACTAAAAATAGTAAGTTATTCGATTTCAGTTCTGATGAAGCTACATTAACTATTGATGGTAA
AACACTGGGGAGAGGCGGTTCTGGCGGCGGTGGTTCTGGCGGTAACGATAAACTGACCCTGTGGACCACA
CCGGCACCGAGTCCGAATTGTCGTCTGAATGCAGAAAAAGATGCAAAACTGACACTGGTTCTGACCAAAT
GTGGTAGCCAGATTCTGGCAACCGTTAGCGTTCTGGCAGTTAAAGGTAGCCTGGCACCGATTAGCGGCAC
CGTTCAGAGCGCACATCTGATTATTCGTTTTGATGAAAATGGCGTGCTGCTGAATAATAGCTTTCTGGAT
CCGGAATATTGGAATTTTCGTAATGGTGATCTGACCGAAGGCACCGCATATACCAATGCAGTTGGTTTTA
TGCCGAATCTGAGCGCATATCCGAAAAGCCATGGTAAAACCGCAAAAAGCAATATTGTTAGCCAGGTGTA
TCTGAACGGCGATAAAACAAAACCGGTTACACTGACCATTACACTGAATGGCACCCAAGAAACCGGTGAT
ACCACACCGAGCGCCTATAGCATGAGCTTTAGCTGGGATTGGAGCGGTCATAACTATATCAATGAAATTT
TTGCGACCAGCAGCTACACCTTTAGCTATATTGCACAAGAAGGTGGCTCTGGTGGTGGTGGTTCAGGTGG
TCACGATCATGATATTAAGATAACGGGCACAGGAAAACATTCTCACAAAAACAAAGTAACAGTCCCTTAT
TATATTCTGGCTTTCATCATAAAGCTTTAATATATATGAAAAATTGAAAATATAAATTATCCATTAATAA
TAAAGAGGATATTAGCATGACTTCGGAGCCAAATCTGTTAAACCGGATTACAATTACTATTGAAGCTAAT
AATCAACAAGTAGCTAGAAAAGTATTGCATGGCTCCTTGCTTAATCAAGCTAATATAAATAAATTATTTA
ATTCATACTTTAATGAATATGAAATTAATAGGGGTGTTTATTTAGAAACATTAATCCTGAATCTTGGTAC
GATAAATTTCCATGATTTTAATTCATTGTTTCCTACTCTCCTAAAAGCTGCATTGAATAAAGAATTCAGT
CAATATCAGATAAACAACCATAGGGAAGAAATGCTATTTAATGAGACAATATCAAATCAAGCTACTGATA
AGTCTTACATATTTGGCGATAACAAATTAATTGATGCAGAGAATTTCATTCACTTTTTATATCAAAAGCA
TTCCACATTAAATCTAGTAGAAGCAATGGGAAATAATGGTATTGAAAAATTAACAAATCAGTTAACACAA
ATAGAAAATAAATTTGCGTTATTATTGGCAAAAAGTTGTTTGTCTGAGGAAGGCTTAAAACGACTCTTGG
CTATCAAACAACCCGATTTATTAATCGCTATCAATCGCAGATTATCTGAAAGAATAAATAGACCACAATA
TCAGGAGAAGCTTGTTTCCTGCGGACAACTGATATTTAGTGCTCTGGGATATATACAACAGTACAATATA
CAGGAAATTCCTAAACCGGATGAAAAAGTTATTGCACGCATAACAACTGAACTTAATAATAATGGTTTGC
TTAATACAATACCTATTATTACACTATTTCGTCAGAGTGGGATTAACGATTCATCACTAAATGATTGGCT
AAAGAAAATCTGGCAGGTGAGATCAATTTCACAGTTATGCAGAAAGTATCTTTCTGCTAAGGAATACCAA
TATCTGTCAGAACATTTTGTTTCAAAGAGCGTCGATAAAAATAGATATGATGAAGAGCCCGTAAATCAGA
GCATATTATCAAGGTTGAATAATAATTCCATTAAAGAAGGAAATAATCACAGTCAACTCTGTACTCTCAG
TAGACTATATTCTGAACCCGTTGTATTACCTGAACAAACCATTCTACGTCAGGTTAGTAATACAGTAGAT
CAGAGCATATTATCAAGGTTGAATAATGCCTCCATTAAAGAAGGAAATAACCAAAGTCAACTTCGCACTC
TCAGTAGACTATATTCTGAGCCCGTTGCATTACCTGAACAAACCATTCCACGTCAGGTTAGTAATACAGG
TATATTAATTCTATGGCCAATGCTACCTACACTATTTAACCAGCTTGGTCTACTTGAGAAAAAGAAATTT
ATCCATCGTCAGGCCCAGTTTAATGCCGTTGATTTTCTTGATTACCTGATTTGGGGAACCGAAGATGTGA
AAGTGGAACGAAAGGTTTTGAATAATGTTCTATGTGGGTTAATGGCTGATGAAATTACTGAACCAATGCC
TATTGAACCAGAAAAACAATGGATAATAATTCAATGGCTGGACGCTATTATCTCCCAACTTTCTGGCTGG
AAAAAGTTAAGTCGTAATGACGTCCGTCAATTATTTCTACAACGACCAGGAGAATTACTGATCAATGAAC
AGGAAATTAAAATCACAATACAGCAACAACCATTTGATGCTCTGTTAACTGATTGGCCGTGGCCAATGAA
TATGGCTTGTTTTAGCTGGTTGAGTCAACCATTAACCATTACGTGGTTATAACCATTGACCACAATGACT
TAGTCTGAGTAAAAAATATGAATATATCGCCTGTTTTTTATGATTCATTGAATCAGGATAACGACCGTGA
TCTATCGTTTTTATTTAGCGAACTGGAACGAATAGATCTCGCTCTTCAACACCATTTTTATTGTGTAGAA
AGTCAGCGAAGTGAGCTCCTGGATGAGTTTCTGCTCACTGAGGCGGAAGTGGTGACCAGGCTGGATAAGC
CACTTGGTAAACCTCATTGGATAAATGATGATTATCTGGCGATATCGCAAAAGGGCAATGTAAGCCTAAT
GGCAGCGTCCAGATTAATGGATCTGATCGAACGCTTTGAACTGACTGATTTTGAGCGCGATGTTTTACTA
TTAGGCTTATTGCCCCATTTTGATAGCCGCTATTATCGACTGTTTTCGCTGATTCAAGGGGGACAACAGG
GTCGATTACCTTCTTTTGCGCTGGCATTGGAACTGTTTTGCCACTCGGCGCTGGAGAAACAGGTACAGCA
AGCGAGTTTTCTGCACCGGGCACCTTTGATGGGTTGCCAGCTATTATCCATCGATACTAGTCAAAAAACG
CTGGCCTGGCTCCAGACTCCCTTTATTACTGACAGCGGGGTATATCACTTTTTACTGGGGCATCACTACA
TTATGCCGGCTTTAGAACATTGTGCTGAGTGGTTAACACCGACAGGGATTGGCTGTTATCCTGAAGGATT
AAAACAAGTACTGGGTAACGTATTGTTATCTGACAACGATAATATTAGACCGATTGTCTTATTACGGGGA
ATGGCCGGCAGTGCCAGAGCTTATACCATTACTAATATGATGGCTTCAGAAGGGAAGCAAACACTGCTGG
TAGATATATCCAAACTTGCTGATAGCGATGAAAAAAACATTATTCTTCAGATAAAGCATATTTTGCGGGA
AACCCGCATGCATGGAGCATGTTTATTATTACGGAATTTTTGCTTGTTAGTGGAACAGAATAAACAACTA
TTGGACTCCCTGTCAGAGTTATTGAATCAACCTGAATTAAGAATTGTTTGCCTGATTGAGCCTTATTCCC
CATTGGTATGGCTGAAAAAGATACCGGTATTACTGATTGAGATGCCACTTTTAACGCCTGCGGAAAAAGC
CAGATTGTTAATTGCCAGCTTACCGGATAATTGTTCCGAGGATATTGATACGATAACTTTAAGCCAGCGT
TACACTTTTAACCCAGAAACCCTGCCATTGATTTTGCAAGAGGCCCAGCTTTATCAACAGCAGCGAGATC
CGCTGGATATCTTGCAGCAATGCGATATACGCCAGGCATTAAATTTGCGTGCTCAACAAAATTTCGGTCA
ATTGGCACAGCGGATTATTCCTAAGCGCTCATTAAAGGATTTATTGGTATCCGATGAGATTGCTCAGCAG
TTACGGGAAATACTCATAGCAATTAAGTATCGGGAACAGGTTCTGGCGGGAGGGTTTAAAGATAAAATTG
CCTATGGCACTGGTATCAGCGCCCTGTTTTATGGTGATTCAGGCACTGGAAAAACCATGGCAGCAGAAGT
GATTGCTGACCACATTGGCGTTGACTTAATAAAAGTGGATTTATCTACAGTAGTGAATAAATACATCGGT
GAAACAGAAAAAAACTTATCCCGTATTTTCGATTTGGCGGAACAGGATGCAGGGGTATTATTCTTTGATG
AAGCTGACGCACTGTTTGGTAAACGCAGTGAAACTAAAGATTCCCAGGACAGACATGCCAATATTGAAGT
TTCTTACTTATTACAGCGCCTGGAGAATTACCCGGGTCTGGTCATTTTATCCACCAATAATCGTGGTCAT
TTAGACAGTGCTTTTAATCGTCGTTTTACTTTCATTACCCGTTTTACTTACCCGGATGAAAAAATCCGTA
AAAAAATGTGGCAGGAAATTTGGCCTAGAAATATAAAAATATCGGAAGATATCGATTTTAACGAATTAGC
TCAACGAACAAGCGTGACTGGCGCGAATATCCGCAATATTGCTTTATTGTCTTCATTCTTTGCTTCAGAG
CAGGGGAATGATGAAGTCAGTAATGAAAATATTGAAATTGCATTGAAGCGTGAATTAGCTAAAGTCGGAC
GATTAACATTTTAAAAGTTATCACAATGAAAGTATTGAAATATTAAATAAATTTATTACCAAAAAGTTAT
CACGATATAATTTAAGAGAGGTTTTTTATGTTAAACACGCAAACTATTATTGATGTCAATAAGGCAATGG
ATGCCATGCTGCGCGCATATCTGAATCAAGATATTGCCATTCGTTTTGATCTACCTGAATTGGATACTAT
GCAATCTGATGCGATGGTAAGTATCTTTCTTTATGACATTCATGAAGATTTACAGCTTCGCTCGGCAGAA
TCAAGAGGGTTTGATGTTTATGCCGGGAGGTTATTGCCTGGTTGGGTAAATATTAAATGTAACTATCTGA
TTACCTATTGGGAAGCTTCTAAGCCAGCGACTGATGCCAGCAGTCCGGATAGCCAACCTGATAACCAGGC
AATACAAGTGATGTCACAAGTATTAAATGCCTTGATTAATAATCGTCAATTGGCAGGTATTCCTGGTGCT
TATACTCAGGTTGTACCGCCTAAAGAGAGTTTAAATAGCCTGGGGAATTTCTGGCAATCACTGGGTAATC
GCCCACGGCTTTCTCTCAATTATTCAGTGACAGTACCTGTTAGCCTAAACGATGGTCAGGATAGCGCGAC
TCCGGTTACCGCGGTTTCTTCTACAGTGGAACAAACGGCATCGCTCAGTCAAGAAGTGGTTAGTCATGCT
TTACGCGAATTACTCATTACGGAATTAGGAGGAGGAGAGGATAACCGGTTGGTACTGAGTAAAGTTGAAT
TATCCGCAGTGAAAGAGACGATGACTCAAGACAGTCCGGCTCAGATGATTATATTGTTGTCTGTTTCAGG
CATTACACGACAGGAATATTTGAAGGAAATTGATAATATCTTTGATCGTTGGGTAAATAATGCTGAAGTT
ATTACCACTATTGATGATTGTGGGATTAGAATTGAAAGTATAACGAAAGATAATCTTGTAGGAATTTAAA
TTTTTTTAATTAAATAAAGGAATTAATATTGATTTGATAGAGCATGTAATCAATAACTTCTATGAAAATG
TTGAAAAACAATACACGGAAACACTTAACTTACAATTAAATTGTTAAAGGAGATGATGATAAGAATGGTC
AGTCACCAGATAAAATGATCTCTGGTCAATTTTAGGAAAGCTGAAAAAACCTGACCAAATGCGTCGTAAA
TTCTATGCTTAGAAAGACTCGGTGCCAGTGTAATACCTAAGATATGGTTTTTATTTCCATATCTGTTCGA
AAACTTAGAAATAACAAGTTCAACAATAACCAGGGACTTTAAATATCGGATCCTTGTCGGGAAGATGCGT
GATCTGATCCTTCAACTCAGCAAAAGTTCGATTTATTCAACAAAGCCGCCGTCCCGTCAAGTCAGCGTAA
TGCTCTGCCAGTGTTACAACCAATTAACCAATTCTGATTAGAAAAACTCATCGAGCATCAAATGAAACTG
CAATTTATTCATATCAGGATTATCAATACCATATTTTTGAAAAAGCCGTTTCTGTAATGAAGGAGAAAAC
TCACCGAGGCAGTTCCATAGGATGGCAAGATCCTGGTATCGGTCTGCGATTCCGACTCGTCCAACATCAA
TACAACCTATTAATTTCCCCTCGTCAAAAATAAGGTTATCAAGTGAGAAATCACCATGAGTGACGACTGA
ATCCGGTGAGAATGGCAAAAGCTTATGCATTTCTTTCCAGACTTGTTCAACAGGCCAGCCATTACGCTCG
TCATCAAAATCACTCGCATCAACCAAACCGTTATTCATTCGTGATTGCGCCTGAGCGAGACGAAATACGC
GATCGCTGTTAAAAGGACAATTACAAACAGGAATCGAATGCAACCGGCGCAGGAACACTGCCAGCGCATC
AACAATATTTTCACCTGAATCAGGATATTCTTCTAATACCTGGAATGCTGTTTTCCCGGGGATCGCAGTG
GTGAGTAACCATGCATCATCAGGAGTACGGATAAAATGCTTGATGGTCGGAAGAGGCATAAATTCCGTCA
GCCAGTTTAGTCTGACCATCTCATCTGTAACATCATTGGCAACGCTACCTTTGCCATGTTTCAGAAACAA
CTCTGGCGCATCGGGCTTCCCATACAATCGATAGATTGTCGCACCTGATTGCCCGACATTATCGCGAGCC
CATTTATACCCATATAAATCAGCATCCATGTTGGAATTTAATCGCGGCCTCGAGCAAGACGTTTCCCGTT
GAATATGGCTCATAACACCCCTTGTATTACTGTTTATGTAAGCAGACAGTTTTATTGTTCATGATGATAT
ATTTTTATCTTGTGCAATGTAACATCAGAGATTTTGAGACACAACGTGGCTTTCGACTTCCGGCAAGCTA
TACGCGCCCTAGAATTGTCAATTTTAATCCTCTGTTTATCGGCAGTTCGTAGAGCGCGCCGTGCGTCCCG
AGCGATACTGAGCGAAGCAAGTGCGTCGAGCAGTGCCCGCTTGTTCCTGAAATGCCAGTAAAGCGCTGGC
TGCTGAACCCCCAGCCGGAACTGACCCCACAAGGCCCTAGCGTTTGCAATGCACCAGGTCATCATTGACC
CAGGCGTGTTCCACCAGGCCGCTGCCTCGCAACTCTTCGCAGGCTTCGCCGACCTGCTCGCGCCACTTCT
TCACGCGGGTGGAATCCGATCCGCACATGAGGCGGAAGGTTTCCAGCTTGAGCGGGTACGGCTCCCGGTG
CGAGCTGAAATAGTCGAACATCCGTCGGGCCGTCGGCGACAGCTTGCGGTACTTCTCCCATATGAATTTC
GTGTAGTGGTCGCCAGCAAACAGCACGACGATTTCCTCGTCGATCAGGACCTGGCAACGGGACGTTTTCT
TGCCACGGTCCAGGACGCGGAAGCGGTGCAGCAGCGACACCGATTCCAGGTGCCCAACGCGGTCGGACGT
GAAGCCCATCGCCGTCGCCTGTAGGCGCGACAGGCATTCCTCGGCCTTCGTGTAATACCGGCCATTGATC
GACCAGCCCAGGTCCTGGCAAAGCTCGTA
Features (pLannotate 1.2.2; 8 found; start..end, strand, type, name):
    938..1309    -  CDS            traJ: oriT-recognizing protein; traJ
   1342..1451    -  oriT           oriT: incP origin of transfer
   1604..2235    +  rep_origin     oriV: incP origin of replication
   2544..3132    +  rep_origin     ori: high-copy-number ColE1/pMB1/pBR322/pUC origin of replication
  17969..18661   +  CDS            SPIKE_ADE05 (fragment): Experimental evidence at protein level: Swiss-Prot protein existence level 1. Forms spikes that protrude from each vertex of the icosahedral capsid. Interacts with host coxsackievirus and adenovirus receptor CXADR located at the cell tight junctions to provide virion initial attachment to target cell. The fiber protein binds to CXADR with a higher affinity than CXADR binds to itself, thereby blocking the cell-cell adhesion function of CXADR dimers and leading to local disruption of the tight junction. Fiber protein present on neo- synthesized particles may thus disrupt the junctional integrity
  24118..24933   -  CDS            KanR: aminoglycoside phosphotransferase; aph(3')-Ia; confers resistance to kanamycin in bacteria or G418 (Geneticin®) in eukaryotes
  25065..25217   -  CDS            tetR (fragment): TETR1_ECOLX - Experimental evidence at protein level: Swiss-Prot protein existence level 1. TetR is the repressor of the tetracycline resistance element; its N-terminal region forms a helix-turn-helix structure and binds DNA. Binding of tetracycline to TetR reduces the repressor affinity for the tetracycline resistance gene (tetA) promoter operator sites. From Escherichia coli.
  25237..666     -  CDS            trfA (across the origin): trans-acting replication protein that binds to and activates oriV
