[The description below was written by a language model from this plasmid's Addgene catalogue record and pLannotate feature annotations shown in this document.]
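Description:
pAWP78-PVCpnf_pvc13-Ad5Knob is a large (about 25.7 kb) bacterial expression plasmid built on the pAWP78 backbone. It carries the Photorhabdus asymbiotica PVCpnf locus, which encodes a Photorhabdus virulence cassette (PVC), a phage-tail-like extracellular contractile injection system. The plasmid is selected with kanamycin through an aph(3')-Ia KanR gene. The feature table shows a broad-host-range IncP replication module (oriV with its activator trfA) alongside a ColE1/pUC-type origin. The catalogue nevertheless lists the plasmid as low copy. An IncP oriT and traJ are also present, which would in principle allow conjugative mobilisation when transfer functions are supplied in trans. A short tetR fragment next to the resistance marker appears to be a backbone remnant.

The automated annotation covers only the backbone elements and one part of the insert. The roughly 20 kb between the ColE1 origin and KanR, which presumably holds the PVC structural and accessory genes, is otherwise unannotated, and the record does not state the promoter driving the locus. The one annotated insert feature is a fragment of the human adenovirus 5 fiber (spike) protein. This matches the knob domain named in the construct, which mediates binding to the coxsackievirus and adenovirus receptor CXADR on host cells. As the name indicates, the knob is grafted into pvc13, the PVC tail fiber gene, so that the native target-recognition portion is replaced with the adenoviral one.

According to the stated purpose, the plasmid is used to produce PVC particles in bacteria that are retargeted by the Ad5 knob. This forms part of work on programmable protein delivery with contractile injection systems. The record does not show whether payload genes are included on this plasmid.
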