Addgene plasmid #198289: pAWP78-PVCpnf_pvc13-Ad5Knob
Purpose: Produces PVCs retargeted with knob domain from hAd5 virus
Depositing lab: Feng Zhang. Depositing organization: Broad Institute. Publication: Programmable protein delivery with a bacterial contractile injection system. Kreitz J, Friedrich MJ, Guru A, Lash B, Saito M, Macrae RK, Zhang F. Nature. 2023 Apr;616(7956):357-364. doi: 10.1038/s41586-023-05870-7. Epub 2023 Mar 29. PubMed 36991127.
Backbone
  Vector backbone: pAWP78
  Vector type: Bacterial Expression
Growth in bacteria
  Bacterial resistance: Kanamycin, 50 μg/mL
  Growth temperature: 37°C
  Growth strain: DH5alpha
  Copy number: Low Copy
Gene/Insert
  Gene/Insert name: PVCpnf_pvc13-Ad5Knob
  Species: Photorhabdus asymbiotica
  Cloning method: Gibson Cloning
Terms and licenses: Academic/Nonprofit Terms; Industry Terms: Not Available to Industry
How to cite: pAWP78-PVCpnf_pvc13-Ad5Knob was a gift from Feng Zhang (Addgene plasmid # 198289 ; http://n2t.net/addgene:198289 ; RRID:Addgene_198289)
